Addgene plasmid #143993: TFORF2001
Purpose: Lentiviral vector for overexpressing transcription factor ORFs with unique 24-bp barcodes. Barcodes facilitate identification of transcription factors in pooled screens.
Depositing lab: Feng Zhang. Depositing organization: Broad Institute. Publication: A transcription factor atlas of directed differentiation. Joung J, Ma S, Tay T, Geiger-Schuller KR, Kirchgatterer PC, Verdine VK, Guo B, Arias-Garcia MA, Allen WE, Singh A, Kuksenko O, Abudayyeh OO, Gootenberg JS, Fu Z, Macrae RK, Buenrostro JD, Regev A, Zhang F. Cell. 2023 Jan 5;186(1):209-229.e26. doi: 10.1016/j.cell.2022.11.026. PubMed 36608654.
Backbone
  Vector backbone: pLX_TRC317
  Backbone manufacturer: Broad Institute Genetic Perturbation Platform
  Backbone size w/o insert (bp): 8264
  Vector type: Mammalian Expression, Lentiviral
  Selectable markers: Puromycin
Growth in bacteria
  Bacterial resistance: Ampicillin, 100 μg/mL
  Growth temperature: 37°C
  Growth strain: NEB Stable
  Copy number: High Copy
Gene/Insert
  Gene/Insert name: MYEF2
  Species: H. sapiens (human)
  Insert size (bp): 1832
  Entrez Gene: MYEF2 (a.k.a. HsT18564, MEF-2, MST156, MSTP156, myEF-2)
  Promoter: EF1a
  Cloning method: Unknown
  Sequencing primers: 5′ GGGTGGAGACTGAAGTTAGGCCAG; 3′ CACATAGCGTAAAAGGAGCAACATAG
Terms and licenses: Academic/Nonprofit Terms; Industry Terms: Not Available to Industry
Depositor comments: NM_001301210,ENST00000267836 . The transcription factor ORF portion of this plasmid was synthesized by Genewiz. Please test multiple small colonies in case of plasmid recombination. To make this collection available in a timely manner, a portion of this collection was not fully sequenced by Addgene. If an Addgene verified full plasmid sequence is not available, please contact us prior to placing an order to request the full sequence.
How to cite: TFORF2001 was a gift from Feng Zhang (Addgene plasmid # 143993 ; http://n2t.net/addgene:143993 ; RRID:Addgene_143993)
