[The description below was written by a language model from this plasmid's Addgene catalogue record and pLannotate feature annotations shown in this document.]
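Description:
TFORF2001 is a third-generation-style, self-inactivating lentiviral expression plasmid built on the pLX_TRC317 backbone. It carries the human transcription factor MYEF2 (myelin expression factor 2, a repressor of the myelin basic protein gene) as a synthesized open reading frame. It belongs to a barcoded transcription factor ORF collection in which each ORF is paired with a unique 24-bp barcode, so that the factor present in a cell can be identified in pooled overexpression screens. The barcode itself is not annotated in the feature table. It may lie in the short stretch between the ORF and the WPRE, where a small U6-promoter-like fragment is detected, but the record does not confirm this.

In bacteria the plasmid is maintained by a high-copy ColE1/pUC origin and ampicillin resistance (AmpR), and an f1 origin and lac/T7/T3 remnants of the cloning backbone are also present. The depositor notes that the plasmid can recombine, which is common for LTR-containing vectors.

The viral genome is transcribed from an RSV promoter fused to a truncated HIV-1 5' LTR. It includes the Ψ packaging signal with a gag fragment, the RRE for Rev-dependent nuclear export, a cPPT/CTS, and a ΔU3 3' LTR followed by an SV40 poly(A) signal. Two cassettes sit between the LTRs. An SV40 early promoter drives puromycin N-acetyltransferase for selection of transduced mammalian cells. Downstream, the strong constitutive EF-1α promoter drives the MYEF2 coding sequence, and a WPRE follows it to enhance transcript stability and expression. No epitope tag or fluorescent reporter is annotated.

The construct is typically packaged into lentivirus for stable MYEF2 overexpression, for example in directed differentiation screens.
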