Features (pLannotate 1.2.2; 31 found; start..end, strand, type, name):
      5..231     +  promoter       RSV promoter: Rous sarcoma virus enhancer/promoter
    232..412     +  LTR            5' LTR (truncated): truncated 5' long terminal repeat (LTR) from HIV-1
    459..584     +  misc_feature   HIV-1 Ψ: packaging signal of human immunodeficiency virus type 1
    568..931     +  CDS            HIV-1 gag (fragment): gag protein from human immunodeficiency virus 1; gag
   1077..1310    +  misc_feature   RRE: The Rev response element (RRE) of HIV-1 allows for Rev-dependent mRNA export from the nucleus to the cytoplasm.
   1687..1713    +  CDS            Rev (fragment): human immunodeficiency virus 1 (HIV-1) Rev protein; rev; enhances nuclear export of unspliced and incompletely spliced viral mRNAs
   1720..1743    +  promoter       SV40 promoter (fragment): SV40 early promoter
   1744..1815    +  promoter       SV40 promoter (fragment): SV40 enhancer and early promoter
   1839..1974    +  rep_origin     SV40 ori: SV40 origin of replication
   2020..2616    +  CDS            PuroR (fragment): puromycin N-acetyltransferase; pac from Streptomyces; confers resistance to puromycin
   2665..2782    +  misc_feature   cPPT/CTS: central polypurine tract and central termination sequence of HIV-1
   2847..2913    +  CDS            small t antigen (fragment): SV40 (simian virus 40) small t antigen
   2920..4098    +  promoter       EF-1α promoter: strong constitutive promoter for human elongation factor EF-1α
   4115..5842    +  CDS            MYEF2: MYEF2_HUMAN - Also known as KIAA1341. Experimental evidence at protein level: Swiss-Prot protein existence level 1. Transcriptional repressor of the myelin basic protein gene (MBP). Binds to the proximal MB1 element 5'-TTGTCC-3' of the MBP promoter. Its binding to MB1 and function are inhibited by PURA (By similarity). From Homo sapiens (Human).
   5858..5911    +  promoter       U6 promoter (fragment): RNA polymerase III promoter for human U6 snRNA
   5953..6541    +  misc_feature   WPRE: woodchuck hepatitis virus posttranscriptional regulatory element
   6592..6611    +  misc_feature   cPPT/CTS (fragment): central polypurine tract and central termination sequence of HIV-1
   6613..6846    +  LTR            3' LTR (ΔU3): self-inactivating 3' long terminal repeat (LTR) from HIV-1
   6924..7045    +  polyA_signal   SV40 poly(A) signal: SV40 polyadenylation signal
   7085..7220    +  rep_origin     SV40 ori: SV40 origin of replication
   7241..7259    -  promoter       T7 promoter: promoter for bacteriophage T7 RNA polymerase
   7267..7422    +  CDS            lacZα (fragment): LacZα fragment of β-galactosidase; lacZ fragment
   7427..7855    +  rep_origin     f1 ori (sequence partly withheld): f1 bacteriophage origin of replication; arrow indicates direction of (+) strand synthesis
   7908..8012    +  promoter       AmpR promoter: bla
   8013..8873    +  CDS            AmpR: β-lactamase; bla; confers resistance to ampicillin, carbenicillin, and related antibiotics
   9044..9632    +  rep_origin     ori: high-copy-number ColE1/pMB1/pBR322/pUC origin of replication
   9815..9907    +  CDS            lacI (fragment): lac repressor; lacI; The lac repressor binds to the lac operator to inhibit transcription in E. coli. This inhibition can be relieved by adding lactose or isopropyl-β-D-thiogalactopyranoside (IPTG).
   9920..9941    +  protein_bind   CAP binding site: CAP binding activates transcription in the presence of cAMP. E. coli catabolite activator protein
   9956..9986    +  promoter       lac promoter: promoter for the E. coli lac operon
   9994..10010   +  protein_bind   lac operator: The lac repressor binds to the lac operator to inhibit transcription in E. coli. This inhibition can be relieved by adding lactose or isopropyl-β-D-thiogalactopyranoside (IPTG). lac repressor encoded by lacI
  10055..10073   +  promoter       T3 promoter: promoter for bacteriophage T3 RNA polymerase
>Addgene plasmid #143993 | TFORF2001 | addgene full sequence | sequence record 400517 | Addgene NGS Result
TTAATGTAGTCTTATGCAATACTCTTGTAGTCTTGCAACATGGTAACGATGAGTTAGCAACATGCCTTAC
AAGGAGAGAAAAAGCACCGTGCATGCCGATTGGTGGAAGTAAGGTGGTACGATCGTGCCTTATTAGGAAG
GCAACAGACGGGTCTGACATGGATTGGACGAACCACTGAATTGCCGCATTGCAGAGATATTGTATTTAAG
TGCCTAGCTCGATACATAAACGGGTCTCTCTGGTTAGACCAGATCTGAGCCTGGGAGCTCTCTGGCTAAC
TAGGGAACCCACTGCTTAAGCCTCAATAAAGCTTGCCTTGAGTGCTTCAAGTAGTGTGTGCCCGTCTGTT
GTGTGACTCTGGTAACTAGAGATCCCTCAGACCCTTTTAGTCAGTGTGGAAAATCTCTAGCAGTGGCGCC
CGAACAGGGACTTGAAAGCGAAAGGGAAACCAGAGGAGCTCTCTCGACGCAGGACTCGGCTTGCTGAAGC
GCGCACGGCAAGAGGCGAGGGGCGGCGACTGGTGAGTACGCCAAAAATTTTGACTAGCGGAGGCTAGAAG
GAGAGAGATGGGTGCGAGAGCGTCAGTATTAAGCGGGGGAGAATTAGATCGCGATGGGAAAAAATTCGGT
TAAGGCCAGGGGGAAAGAAAAAATATAAATTAAAACATATAGTATGGGCAAGCAGGGAGCTAGAACGATT
CGCAGTTAATCCTGGCCTGTTAGAAACATCAGAAGGCTGTAGACAAATACTGGGACAGCTACAACCATCC
CTTCAGACAGGATCAGAAGAACTTAGATCATTATATAATACAGTAGCAACCCTCTATTGTGTGCATCAAA
GGATAGAGATAAAAGACACCAAGGAAGCTTTAGACAAGATAGAGGAAGAGCAAAACAAAAGTAAGACCAC
CGCACAGCAAGCGGCCGCTGATCTTCAGACCTGGAGGAGGAGATATGAGGGACAATTGGAGAAGTGAATT
ATATAAATATAAAGTAGTAAAAATTGAACCATTAGGAGTAGCACCCACCAAGGCAAAGAGAAGAGTGGTG
CAGAGAGAAAAAAGAGCAGTGGGAATAGGAGCTTTGTTCCTTGGGTTCTTGGGAGCAGCAGGAAGCACTA
TGGGCGCAGCGTCAATGACGCTGACGGTACAGGCCAGACAATTATTGTCTGGTATAGTGCAGCAGCAGAA
CAATTTGCTGAGGGCTATTGAGGCGCAACAGCATCTGTTGCAACTCACAGTCTGGGGCATCAAGCAGCTC
CAGGCAAGAATCCTGGCTGTGGAAAGATACCTAAAGGATCAACAGCTCCTGGGGATTTGGGGTTGCTCTG
GAAAACTCATTTGCACCACTGCTGTGCCTTGGAATGCTAGTTGGAGTAATAAATCTCTGGAACAGATTTG
GAATCACACGACCTGGATGGAGTGGGACAGAGAAATTAACAATTACACAAGCTTAATACACTCCTTAATT
GAAGAATCGCAAAACCAGCAAGAAAAGAATGAACAAGAATTATTGGAATTAGATAAATGGGCAAGTTTGT
GGAATTGGTTTAACATAACAAATTGGCTGTGGTATATAAAATTATTCATAATGATAGTAGGAGGCTTGGT
AGGTTTAAGAATAGTTTTTGCTGTACTTTCTATAGTGAATAGAGTTAGGCAGGGATATTCACCATTATCG
TTTCAGACCCACCTCCCAACCCCGAGGGGACCCATGCATTGCATCTCAATTAGTCAGCAACCAGGTGTGG
AAAGTCCCCAGGCTCCCCAGCAGGCAGAAGTATGCAAAGCATGCGTCTCAATTAGTCAGCAACCATAGTC
CCGCCCCTAACTCCGCCCATCCCGCCCCTAACTCCGCCCAGTTCCGCCCATTCTCCGCCCCATGGCTGAC
TAATTTTTTTTATTTATGCAGAGGCCGAGGCCGCCTCGGCCTCTGAGCTATTCCAGAAGTAGTGAGGAGG
CTTTTTTGGAGGCCTAGGCTTTTGCAAAAAGCTTTCTAGAGGTACCACCGGAGCTTACCATGACCGAGTA
CAAGCCCACGGTGCGCCTCGCCACCCGCGACGACGTCCCCAGGGCCGTACGCACCCTCGCCGCCGCGTTC
GCCGACTACCCCGCCACGCGCCACACCGTCGATCCGGACCGCCACATCGAGCGGGTCACCGAGCTGCAAG
AACTCTTCCTCACGCGCGTCGGGCTCGACATCGGCAAGGTGTGGGTCGCGGACGACGGCGCCGCCGTGGC
GGTCTGGACCACGCCGGAGAGCGTCGAAGCGGGGGCGGTGTTCGCCGAGATCGGCCCGCGCATGGCCGAG
TTGAGCGGTTCCCGGCTGGCCGCGCAGCAACAGATGGAAGGCCTCCTGGCGCCGCACCGGCCCAAGGAGC
CCGCGTGGTTCCTGGCCACCGTCGGCGTCTCGCCCGACCACCAGGGCAAGGGTCTGGGCAGCGCCGTCGT
GCTCCCCGGAGTGGAGGCGGCCGAGCGCGCCGGGGTGCCCGCCTTCCTGGAGACCTCCGCGCCCCGCAAC
CTCCCCTTCTACGAGCGGCTCGGCTTCACCGTCACCGCCGACGTCGAGGTGCCCGAAGGACCGCGCACCT
GGTGCATGACCCGCAAGCCCGGTGCCAGTTAACGAATTCTAGATCTTGAGACAAATGGCAGTATTCATCC
ACAATTTTAAAAGAAAAGGGGGGATTGGGGGGTACAGTGCAGGGGAAAGAATAGTAGACATAATAGCAAC
AGACATACAAACTAAAGAATTACAAAAACAAATTACAAAAATTCAAAATTTTCGGGTTTATTACAGGGAC
AGCAGAGATCCACTTTGGCGCCGGCTCGAGGCCTGCAGGTGCAAAGATGGATAAAGTTTTAAACAGAGAG
GAATCTTTGCAGCTAATGGACCTTCTAGGTCTTGAAAGGAGTGGGAATTGGCTCCGGTGCCCGTCAGTGG
GCAGAGCGCACATCGCCCACAGTCCCCGAGAAGTTGGGGGGAGGGGTCGGCAATTGAACCGGTGCCTAGA
GAAGGTGGCGCGGGGTAAACTGGGAAAGTGATGTCGTGTACTGGCTCCGCCTTTTTCCCGAGGGTGGGGG
AGAACCGTATATAAGTGCAGTAGTCGCCGTGAACGTTCTTTTTCGCAACGGGTTTGCCGCCAGAACACAG
GTAAGTGCCGTGTGTGGTTCCCGCGGGCCTGGCCTCTTTACGGGTTATGGCCCTTGCGTGCCTTGAATTA
CTTCCACCTGGCTGCAGTACGTGATTCTTGATCCCGAGCTTCGGGTTGGAAGTGGGTGGGAGAGTTCGAG
GCCTTGCGCTTAAGGAGCCCCTTCGCCTCGTGCTTGAGTTGAGGCCTGGCCTGGGCGCTGGGGCCGCCGC
GTGCGAATCTGGTGGCACCTTCGCGCCTGTCTCGCTGCTTTCGATAAGTCTCTAGCCATTTAAAATTTTT
GATGACCTGCTGCGACGCTTTTTTTCTGGCAAGATAGTCTTGTAAATGCGGGCCAAGATCTGCACACTGG
TATTTCGGTTTTTGGGGCCGCGGGCGGCGACGGGGCCCGTGCGTCCCAGCGCACATGTTCGGCGAGGCGG
GGCCTGCGAGCGCGGCCACCGAGAATCGGACGGGGGTAGTCTCAAGCTGGCCGGCCTGCTCTGGTGCCTG
GCCTCGCGCCGCCGTGTATCGCCCCGCCCTGGGCGGCAAGGCTGGCCCGGTCGGCACCAGTTGCGTGAGC
GGAAAGATGGCCGCTTCCCGGCCCTGCTGCAGGGAGCTCAAAATGGAGGACGCGGCGCTCGGGAGAGCGG
GCGGGTGAGTCACCCACACAAAGGAAAAGGGCCTTTCCGTCCTCAGCCGTCGCTTCATGTGACTCCACGG
AGTACCGGGCGCCGTCCAGGCACCTCGATTAGTTCTCGAGCTTTTGGAGTACGTCGTCTTTAGGTTGGGG
GGAGGGGTTTTATGCGATGGAGTTTCCCCACACTGAGTGGGTGGAGACTGAAGTTAGGCCAGCTTGGCAC
TTGATGTAATTCTCCTTGGAATTTGCCCTTTTTGAGTTTGGATCTTGGTTCATTCTCAAGCCTCAGACAG
TGGTTCAAAGTTTTTTTCTTCCATTTCAGGTGTCGTGAGGCTAGCACCGCCACCATGGCGGACGCCAACA
AGGCCGAGGTGCCCGGGGCCACTGGTGGCGACAGCCCGCACCTGCAGCCCGCAGAGCCGCCGGGCGAGCC
GCGGCGAGAGCCGCACCCCGCGGAGGCGGAGAAGCAGCAGCCGCAGCACAGCAGCAGCTCCAATGGCGTT
AAAATGGAGAATGATGAATCAGCAAAAGAAGAGAAATCTGACTTAAAGGAAAAATCTACAGGAAGTAAGA
AGGCCAATAGATTTCATCCTTATTCAAAAGACAAGAATTCGGGCGCTGGAGAAAAGAAGGGTCCAAATCG
TAACAGAGTTTTCATTAGCAACATCCCATATGACATGAAATGGCAAGCTATTAAAGATCTAATGAGAGAG
AAAGTTGGTGAGGTTACATACGTGGAGCTCTTTAAGGATGCGGAAGGAAAATCAAGGGGTTGTGGTGTGG
TTGAATTCAAAGATGAAGAATTTGTAAAGAAAGCCCTAGAAACTATGAACAAATATGATCTTAGTGGAAG
ACCCCTTAATATTAAAGAGGATCCTGATGGAGAAAATGCTCGTAGGGCATTGCAGCGAACAGGAGGATCA
TTTCCAGGAGGACACGTCCCTGATATGGGATCAGGGTTGATGAATTTACCACCTTCCATACTCAATAATC
CAAACATTCCTCCTGAAGTCATCAGTAATTTGCAGGCCGGTAGACTTGGTTCCACAATTTTTGTTGCCAA
TCTTGACTTCAAAGTTGGTTGGAAGAAGCTAAAGGAAGTGTTCAGCATAGCTGGAACTGTGAAGCGGGCA
GATATTAAAGAAGACAAAGATGGCAAGAGCAGAGGAATGGGCACTGTCACTTTTGAGCAAGCAATTGAAG
CAGTTCAAGCAATTTCTATGTTCAATGGGCAGTTTTTATTTGATAGACCTATGCATGTGAAAATGGATGA
CAAGTCTGTTCCTCATGAAGAGTACCGTTCACATGATGGTAAAACACCACAATTACCACGTGGTCTTGGA
GGCATTGGGATGGGACTTGGTCCGGGTGGACAGCCTATTAGTGCCAGCCAGTTGAACATAGGTGGAGTAA
TGGGAAATTTAGGTCCAGGTGGTATGGGAATGGATGGTCCAGGTTTTGGAGGAATGAATAGAATTGGAGG
AGGAATAGGGTTTGGTGGTCTGGAAGCAATGAATAGCATGGGAGGATTTGGAGGAGTTGGCCGAATGGGA
GAGCTGTACCGTGGTGCGATGACTAGTAGCATGGAGCGAGATTTTGGACGTGGTGATATTGGAATAAATC
GAGGCTTTGGAGATTCCTTTGGTAGACTTGGTGGTGGAATGGGTAGCATGAACAGTGTGACTGGAGGAAT
GGGGATGGGACTGGACCGGATGAGTTCCAGCTTTGATAGAATGGGACCAGGTATAGGAGCTATACTGGAA
AGGAGCATCGATATGGATCGAGGATTTTTATCGGGTCCAATGGGAAGCGGAATGAGAGAGAGAATAGGCT
CCAAAGGCAACCAGATATTTGTCAGAAATCTACCTTTTGACTTGACTTGGCAGAAACTAAAAGAGAAATT
CAGTCAGTGTGGTCATGTAATGTTTGCAGAAATAAAAATGGAGAATGGAAAGTCAAAAGGCTGTGGAACA
GTCAGATTTGACTCCCCAGAATCAGCTGAAAAAGCCTGCAGAATAATGAATGGCATAAAAATCAGTGGCA
GAGAAATTGATGTTCGCTTGGATCGTAATGCATAGTAATGAACTAGTCCGTAACTTGAAAGTATTTCGAT
TTCTTGGCTTTATATATCTTGTGGAAAGGACGAAGTTCACAATCAACTGAGTACTCCACGCGTTAAGTCG
ACAATCAACCTCTGGATTACAAAATTTGTGAAAGATTGACTGGTATTCTTAACTATGTTGCTCCTTTTAC
GCTATGTGGATACGCTGCTTTAATGCCTTTGTATCATGCTATTGCTTCCCGTATGGCTTTCATTTTCTCC
TCCTTGTATAAATCCTGGTTGCTGTCTCTTTATGAGGAGTTGTGGCCCGTTGTCAGGCAACGTGGCGTGG
TGTGCACTGTGTTTGCTGACGCAACCCCCACTGGTTGGGGCATTGCCACCACCTGTCAGCTCCTTTCCGG
GACTTTCGCTTTCCCCCTCCCTATTGCCACGGCGGAACTCATCGCCGCCTGCCTTGCCCGCTGCTGGACA
GGGGCTCGGCTGTTGGGCACTGACAATTCCGTGGTGTTGTCGGGGAAATCATCGTCCTTTCCTTGGCTGC
TCGCCTGTGTTGCCACCTGGATTCTGCGCGGGACGTCCTTCTGCTACGTCCCTTCGGCCCTCAATCCAGC
GGACCTTCCTTCCCGCGGCCTGCTGCCGGCTCTGCGGCCTCTTCCGCGTCTTCGCCTTCGCCCTCAGACG
AGTCGGATCTCCCTTTGGGCCGCCTCCCCGCGTCGACTTTAAGACCAATGACTTACAAGGCAGCTGTAGA
TCTTAGCCACTTTTTAAAAGAAAAGGGGGGACTGGAAGGGCTAATTCACTCCCAACGAAGACAAGATCTG
CTTTTTGCTTGTACTGGGTCTCTCTGGTTAGACCAGATCTGAGCCTGGGAGCTCTCTGGCTAACTAGGGA
ACCCACTGCTTAAGCCTCAATAAAGCTTGCCTTGAGTGCTTCAAGTAGTGTGTGCCCGTCTGTTGTGTGA
CTCTGGTAACTAGAGATCCCTCAGACCCTTTTAGTCAGTGTGGAAAATCTCTAGCAGTACGTATAGTAGT
TCATGTCATCTTATTATTCAGTATTTATAACTTGCAAAGAAATGAATATCAGAGAGTGAGAGGAACTTGT
TTATTGCAGCTTATAATGGTTACAAATAAAGCAATAGCATCACAAATTTCACAAATAAAGCATTTTTTTC
ACTGCATTCTAGTTGTGGTTTGTCCAAACTCATCAATGTATCTTATCATGTCTGGCTCTAGCTATCCCGC
CCCTAACTCCGCCCATCCCGCCCCTAACTCCGCCCAGTTCCGCCCATTCTCCGCCCCATGGCTGACTAAT
TTTTTTTATTTATGCAGAGGCCGAGGCCGCCTCGGCCTCTGAGCTATTCCAGAAGTAGTGAGGAGGCTTT
TTTGGAGGCCTAGGGACGTACCCAATTCGCCCTATAGTGAGTCGTATTACGCGCGCTCACTGGCCGTCGT
TTTACAACGTCGTGACTGGGAAAACCCTGGCGTTACCCAACTTAATCGCCTTGCAGCACATCCCCCTTTC
GCCAGCTGGCGTAATAGCGAAGAGGCCCGCACCGATCGCCCTTCCCAACAGTTGCGCAGCCTGAATGGCG
AATGGG
[124 nt withheld, positions 7427-7550]
C
[91 nt withheld, positions 7552-7642]
A
[49 nt withheld, positions 7644-7692]
CCTTTGACGTTGGAGTCCACGTTCTTT
[37 nt withheld, positions 7720-7756]
ACCCTATCTCGGTCTATTCTTTTGATTTATAAGGGATTTTGCCGATTTCGGCCTATTGGTTAAAAAATGA
GCTGATTTAACAAAAATTTAACGCGAATTTTAACAAAATATTAACGCTTACAATTTAGGTGGCACTTTTC
GGGGAAATGTGCGCGGAACCCCTATTTGTTTATTTTTCTAAATACATTCAAATATGTATCCGCTCATGAG
ACAATAACCCTGATAAATGCTTCAATAATATTGAAAAAGGAAGAGTATGAGTATTCAACATTTCCGTGTC
GCCCTTATTCCCTTTTTTGCGGCATTTTGCCTTCCTGTTTTTGCTCACCCAGAAACGCTGGTGAAAGTAA
AAGATGCTGAAGATCAGTTGGGTGCACGAGTGGGTTACATCGAACTGGATCTCAACAGCGGTAAGATCCT
TGAGAGTTTTCGCCCCGAAGAACGTTTTCCAATGATGAGCACTTTTAAAGTTCTGCTATGTGGCGCGGTA
TTATCCCGTATTGACGCCGGGCAAGAGCAACTCGGTCGCCGCATACACTATTCTCAGAATGACTTGGTTG
AGTACTCACCAGTCACAGAAAAGCATCTTACGGATGGCATGACAGTAAGAGAATTATGCAGTGCTGCCAT
AACCATGAGTGATAACACTGCGGCCAACTTACTTCTGACAACGATCGGAGGACCGAAGGAGCTAACCGCT
TTTTTGCACAACATGGGGGATCATGTAACTCGCCTTGATCGTTGGGAACCGGAGCTGAATGAAGCCATAC
CAAACGACGAGCGTGACACCACGATGCCTGTAGCAATGGCAACAACGTTGCGCAAACTATTAACTGGCGA
ACTACTTACTCTAGCTTCCCGGCAACAATTAATAGACTGGATGGAGGCGGATAAAGTTGCAGGACCACTT
CTGCGCTCGGCCCTTCCGGCTGGCTGGTTTATTGCTGATAAATCTGGAGCCGGTGAGCGTGGGTCTCGCG
GTATCATTGCAGCACTGGGGCCAGATGGTAAGCCCTCCCGTATCGTAGTTATCTACACGACGGGGAGTCA
GGCAACTATGGATGAACGAAATAGACAGATCGCTGAGATAGGTGCCTCACTGATTAAGCATTGGTAACTG
TCAGACCAAGTTTACTCATATATACTTTAGATTGATTTAAAACTTCATTTTTAATTTAAAAGGATCTAGG
TGAAGATCCTTTTTGATAATCTCATGACCAAAATCCCTTAACGTGAGTTTTCGTTCCACTGAGCGTCAGA
CCCCGTAGAAAAGATCAAAGGATCTTCTTGAGATCCTTTTTTTCTGCGCGTAATCTGCTGCTTGCAAACA
AAAAAACCACCGCTACCAGCGGTGGTTTGTTTGCCGGATCAAGAGCTACCAACTCTTTTTCCGAAGGTAA
CTGGCTTCAGCAGAGCGCAGATACCAAATACTGTTCTTCTAGTGTAGCCGTAGTTAGGCCACCACTTCAA
GAACTCTGTAGCACCGCCTACATACCTCGCTCTGCTAATCCTGTTACCAGTGGCTGCTGCCAGTGGCGAT
AAGTCGTGTCTTACCGGGTTGGACTCAAGACGATAGTTACCGGATAAGGCGCAGCGGTCGGGCTGAACGG
GGGGTTCGTGCACACAGCCCAGCTTGGAGCGAACGACCTACACCGAACTGAGATACCTACAGCGTGAGCT
ATGAGAAAGCGCCACGCTTCCCGAAGGGAGAAAGGCGGACAGGTATCCGGTAAGCGGCAGGGTCGGAACA
GGAGAGCGCACGAGGGAGCTTCCAGGGGGAAACGCCTGGTATCTTTATAGTCCTGTCGGGTTTCGCCACC
TCTGACTTGAGCGTCGATTTTTGTGATGCTCGTCAGGGGGGCGGAGCCTATGGAAAAACGCCAGCAACGC
GGCCTTTTTACGGTTCCTGGCCTTTTGCTGGCCTTTTGCTCACATGTTCTTTCCTGCGTTATCCCCTGAT
TCTGTGGATAACCGTATTACCGCCTTTGAGTGAGCTGATACCGCTCGCCGCAGCCGAACGACCGAGCGCA
GCGAGTCAGTGAGCGAGGAAGCGGAAGAGCGCCCAATACGCAAACCGCCTCTCCCCGCGCGTTGGCCGAT
TCATTAATGCAGCTGGCACGACAGGTTTCCCGACTGGAAAGCGGGCAGTGAGCGCAACGCAATTAATGTG
AGTTAGCTCACTCATTAGGCACCCCAGGCTTTACACTTTATGCTTCCGGCTCGTATGTTGTGTGGAATTG
TGAGCGGATAACAATTTCACACAGGAAACAGCTATGACCATGATTACGCCAAGCGCGCAATTAACCCTCA
CTAAAGGGAACAAAAGCTGGAGCTGCAAGC
