>Addgene plasmid #143993 | TFORF2001 | depositor partial sequence | sequence record 284103 | Insert
ACCGCCACCATGGCGGACGCCAACAAGGCCGAGGTGCCCGGGGCCACTGGTGGCGACAGCCCGCACCTGC
AGCCCGCAGAGCCGCCGGGCGAGCCGCGGCGAGAGCCGCACCCCGCGGAGGCGGAGAAGCAGCAGCCGCA
GCACAGCAGCAGCTCCAATGGCGTTAAAATGGAGAATGATGAATCAGCAAAAGAAGAGAAATCTGACTTA
AAGGAAAAATCTACAGGAAGTAAGAAGGCCAATAGATTTCATCCTTATTCAAAAGACAAGAATTCGGGCG
CTGGAGAAAAGAAGGGTCCAAATCGTAACAGAGTTTTCATTAGCAACATCCCATATGACATGAAATGGCA
AGCTATTAAAGATCTAATGAGAGAGAAAGTTGGTGAGGTTACATACGTGGAGCTCTTTAAGGATGCGGAA
GGAAAATCAAGGGGTTGTGGTGTGGTTGAATTCAAAGATGAAGAATTTGTAAAGAAAGCCCTAGAAACTA
TGAACAAATATGATCTTAGTGGAAGACCCCTTAATATTAAAGAGGATCCTGATGGAGAAAATGCTCGTAG
GGCATTGCAGCGAACAGGAGGATCATTTCCAGGAGGACACGTCCCTGATATGGGATCAGGGTTGATGAAT
TTACCACCTTCCATACTCAATAATCCAAACATTCCTCCTGAAGTCATCAGTAATTTGCAGGCCGGTAGAC
TTGGTTCCACAATTTTTGTTGCCAATCTTGACTTCAAAGTTGGTTGGAAGAAGCTAAAGGAAGTGTTCAG
CATAGCTGGAACTGTGAAGCGGGCAGATATTAAAGAAGACAAAGATGGCAAGAGCAGAGGAATGGGCACT
GTCACTTTTGAGCAAGCAATTGAAGCAGTTCAAGCAATTTCTATGTTCAATGGGCAGTTTTTATTTGATA
GACCTATGCATGTGAAAATGGATGACAAGTCTGTTCCTCATGAAGAGTACCGTTCACATGATGGTAAAAC
ACCACAATTACCACGTGGTCTTGGAGGCATTGGGATGGGACTTGGTCCGGGTGGACAGCCTATTAGTGCC
AGCCAGTTGAACATAGGTGGAGTAATGGGAAATTTAGGTCCAGGTGGTATGGGAATGGATGGTCCAGGTT
TTGGAGGAATGAATAGAATTGGAGGAGGAATAGGGTTTGGTGGTCTGGAAGCAATGAATAGCATGGGAGG
ATTTGGAGGAGTTGGCCGAATGGGAGAGCTGTACCGTGGTGCGATGACTAGTAGCATGGAGCGAGATTTT
GGACGTGGTGATATTGGAATAAATCGAGGCTTTGGAGATTCCTTTGGTAGACTTGGTGGTGGAATGGGTA
GCATGAACAGTGTGACTGGAGGAATGGGGATGGGACTGGACCGGATGAGTTCCAGCTTTGATAGAATGGG
ACCAGGTATAGGAGCTATACTGGAAAGGAGCATCGATATGGATCGAGGATTTTTATCGGGTCCAATGGGA
AGCGGAATGAGAGAGAGAATAGGCTCCAAAGGCAACCAGATATTTGTCAGAAATCTACCTTTTGACTTGA
CTTGGCAGAAACTAAAAGAGAAATTCAGTCAGTGTGGTCATGTAATGTTTGCAGAAATAAAAATGGAGAA
TGGAAAGTCAAAAGGCTGTGGAACAGTCAGATTTGACTCCCCAGAATCAGCTGAAAAAGCCTGCAGAATA
ATGAATGGCATAAAAATCAGTGGCAGAGAAATTGATGTTCGCTTGGATCGTAATGCATAGTAATGAACTA
GTCCGTAACTTGAAAGTATTTCGATTTCTTGGCTTTATATATCTTGTGGAAAGGACGAAGTTCACAATCA
ACTGAGTACTCC
