>Addgene plasmid #143993 | TFORF2001 | depositor partial sequence | sequence record 284104 | Barcode
AGTTCACAATCAACTGAGTACTCC
